>Addgene plasmid #84444 | pSF4 TET CMV intron renilla 24xPP7 24xMS2 | depositor full sequence | sequence record 163432 | pSF4 TET CMV intron renilla 24xPP7 24xMS2 sequence 10705 bps
GCGTAATCATGGTCATAGCTGTTTCCTGTGTGAAATTGTTATCCGCTCACAATTCCACACAACATACGAG
CCGGAAGCATAAAGTGTAAAGCCTGGGGTGCCTAATGAGTGAGCTAACTCACATTAATTGCGTTGCGCTC
ACTGCCCGCTTTCCAGTCGGGAAACCTGTCGTGCCAGCTGCATTAATGAATCGGCCAACGCGCGGGGAGA
GGCGGTTTGCGTATTGGGCGCTCTTCCGCTTCCTCGCTCACTGACTCGCTGCGCTCGGTCGTTCGGCTGC
GGCGAGCGGTATCAGCTCACTCAAAGGCGGTAATACGGTTATCCACAGAATCAGGGGATAACGCAGGAAA
GAACATGTGAGCAAAAGGCCAGCAAAAGGCCAGGAACCGTAAAAAGGCCGCGTTGCTGGCGTTTTTCCAT
AGGCTCCGCCCCCCTGACGAGCATCACAAAAATCGACGCTCAAGTCAGAGGTGGCGAAACCCGACAGGAC
TATAAAGATACCAGGCGTTTCCCCCTGGAAGCTCCCTCGTGCGCTCTCCTGTTCCGACCCTGCCGCTTAC
CGGATACCTGTCCGCCTTTCTCCCTTCGGGAAGCGTGGCGCTTTCTCAATGCTCACGCTGTAGGTATCTC
AGTTCGGTGTAGGTCGTTCGCTCCAAGCTGGGCTGTGTGCACGAACCCCCCGTTCAGCCCGACCGCTGCG
CCTTATCCGGTAACTATCGTCTTGAGTCCAACCCGGTAAGACACGACTTATCGCCACTGGCAGCAGCCAC
TGGTAACAGGATTAGCAGAGCGAGGTATGTAGGCGGTGCTACAGAGTTCTTGAAGTGGTGGCCTAACTAC
GGCTACACTAGAAGGACAGTATTTGGTATCTGCGCTCTGCTGAAGCCAGTTACCTTCGGAAAAAGAGTTG
GTAGCTCTTGATCCGGCAAACAAACCACCGCTGGTAGCGGTGGTTTTTTTGTTTGCAAGCAGCAGATTAC
GCGCAGAAAAAAAGGATCTCAAGAAGATCCTTTGATCTTTTCTACGGGGTCTGACGCTCAGTGGAACGAA
AACTCACGTTAAGGGATTTTGGTCATGAGATTATCAAAAAGGATCTTCACCTAGATCCTTTTAAATTAAA
AATGAAGTTTTAAATCAATCTAAAGTATATATGAGTAAACTTGGTCTGACAGTTACCAATGCTTAATCAG
TGAGGCACCTATCTCAGCGATCTGTCTATTTCGTTCATCCATAGTTGCCTGACTCCCCGTCGTGTAGATA
ACTACGATACGGGAGGGCTTACCATCTGGCCCCAGTGCTGCAATGATACCGCGAGACCCACGCTCACCGG
CTCCAGATTTATCAGCAATAAACCAGCCAGCCGGAAGGGCCGAGCGCAGAAGTGGTCCTGCAACTTTATC
CGCCTCCATCCAGTCTATTAATTGTTGCCGGGAAGCTAGAGTAAGTAGTTCGCCAGTTAATAGTTTGCGC
AACGTTGTTGCCATTGCTACAGGCATCGTGGTGTCACGCTCGTCGTTTGGTATGGCTTCATTCAGCTCCG
GTTCCCAACGATCAAGGCGAGTTACATGATCCCCCATGTTGTGCAAAAAAGCGGTTAGCTCCTTCGGTCC
TCCGATCGTTGTCAGAAGTAAGTTGGCCGCAGTGTTATCACTCATGGTTATGGCAGCACTGCATAATTCT
CTTACTGTCATGCCATCCGTAAGATGCTTTTCTGTGACTGGTGAGTACTCAACCAAGTCATTCTGAGAAT
AGTGTATGCGGCGACCGAGTTGCTCTTGCCCGGCGTCAATACGGGATAATACCGCGCCACATAGCAGAAC
TTTAAAAGTGCTCATCATTGGAAAACGTTCTTCGGGGCGAAAACTCTCAAGGATCTTACCGCTGTTGAGA
TCCAGTTCGATGTAACCCACTCGTGCACCCAACTGATCTTCAGCATCTTTTACTTTCACCAGCGTTTCTG
GGTGAGCAAAAACAGGAAGGCAAAATGCCGCAAAAAAGGGAATAAGGGCGACACGGAAATGTTGAATACT
CATACTCTTCCTTTTTCAATATTATTGAAGCATTTATCAGGGTTATTGTCTCATGAGCGGATACATATTT
GAATGTATTTAGAAAAATAAACAAATAGGGGTTCCGCGCACATTTCCCCGAAAAGTGCCACCTGACGTCT
AAGAAACCATTATTATCATGACATTAACCTATAAAAATAGGCGTATCACGAGGCCCTTTCGTCATCGCGC
GTTTCGGTGATGACGGTGAAAACCTCTGACACATGCAGCTCCCGGAGACGGTCACAGCTTGTCTGTAAGC
GGATGCCGGGAGCAGACAAGCCCGTCAGGGCGCGTCAGCGGGTGTTGGCGGGTGTCGGGGCTGGCTTAAC
TATGCGGCATCAGAGCAGATTGTACTGAGAGTGCACCATATGCGGTGTGAAATACCGCACAGATGCGTAA
GGAGAAAATACCGCATCAGGCGCCATTCGCCATTCAGGCTGCGCAACTGTTGGGAAGGGCGATCGGTGCG
GGCCTCTTCGCTATTACGCCAGCTGGCGAAAGGGGGATGTGCTGCAAGGCGATTAAGTTGGGTAACGCCA
GGGTTTTCCCAGTCACGACGTTGTAAAACGACGGCCAGTGAATTAATTCCAAGCTAAGTGAAAGACTCTG
TCTCAAAAACCAACCTGACACCTGAGCCGGAGCGTTGGCTCTCACTACCATAGAATATTTTTTCACAACA
CACACACACACACACACACACACACACACACACACACACACACAGTCATACACATAGACACAGTCACACA
CACACACATGCACACACACACACACACACTCACACACACACATACATACACACATTCACACACACCCATA
CACACATTTTCACAGTCACACACACAAACACAATCACACACACACACATCAATCAATCAATCAATCAATA
TACCAAAAATGATAGCTCATACCTGTAATCTTAGATGTGGGAAGGCTAAAACAGCAGGCTACCCATGACT
TCAAGGTCACCCTGGGTTACAGAGTAGCTAATAGTCTAGCTTGAACTATAGTGTAGGATCTTTAAAAAAA
AATTAACCAACCAACCAACAAACAAACAAACAAACAACAACAACAACAAATGGAAGACAGAGGACAAAAA
AAAATAAAAGAAAAAGTAGAAAGCCAATGGAGATACTATCTTAAAATTAGAAATATTTATGACACATTCT
GAATACTCCATGTTTATTTCAAGGAAGCCAATGTAACTTTAAGTACTATGGCCATTTAATGTAAATACTT
AAGAAAAAAAACCAAATTAATTTTGATACATGCTGCATGTGTGAAAGACCCCCGCTGACGGGTAGTCAAT
CACTCAGAGGAGACCCTCCCAAGGAACAGCGAGACCACAAGTCGGATGCAACTGCAAGAGGGTTTATTGG
ATACACGGGTACCCGGGCGACTCAGTCAATCGGAGGACTGGCGCCCCGAGTGAGGGGTTGTGGGCTCGAG
CTCGGGGAGCAGAAGCGCGCGAACAGAAGTCGAGCTAGCTTGCCAAACCTACAGGTGGGGTCTTTCATTC
CCCCCTTTTTCTGGAGACTAAATAAAATCTTTTATTTTATCTATGGCTCGTACTCTATAGGCTTCAGCTG
GTGATATTGTTGAGTCAAAACTAGAGCCTGGACCACTGATATCCTGTCTTTAACAAATTGGACTAATCCG
GATCTGAAGTTCCTATACTTTCTAGAGAATAGGAACTTCGGAATAGGAACTTCGCGGCAGATCTTTTGCG
GCCGCTTTGGGCCGGCCGAATTCTTTACTCCCTATCAGTGATAGAGAACGTATGAAGAGTTTACTCCCTA
TCAGTGATAGAGAACGTATGCAGACTTTACTCCCTATCAGTGATAGAGAACGTATAAGGAGTTTACTCCC
TATCAGTGATAGAGAACGTATGACCAGTTTACTCCCTATCAGTGATAGAGAACGTATCTACAGTTTACTC
CCTATCAGTGATAGAGAACGTATATCCAGTTTACTCCCTATCAGTGATAGAGAACGTATAAGCTTTAGGC
GTGTACGGTGGGCGCCTATAAAAGCAGAGCTCGTTTAGTGAACCGTCAGATCGCCTGGAGCAATTCCACA
ACACTTTTGTCTTATACCAACTTTCCGTACCACTTCCTACCCTCGTAAAACCGGTCAGGTAAGTATCAAG
GTTACAAGACAGGTTTAAGGAGACCAATAGAAACTGGGCTTGTCGAGACAGAGAAGACTCTTGCGTTTCT
GATAGGCACCTATTGGTCTTACTGACATCCACTTTGCCTTTCTCTCCACAGGTGTCCACTCCCAGTTCAA
TTACAGCTCTTAAGGCTAGAGTACTTAATACGACTCACTATAGGCTAGCCACCATGGCTTCCAAGGTGTA
CGACCCCGAGCAACGCAAACGCATGATCACTGGGCCTCAGTGGTGGGCTCGCTGCAAGCAAATGAACGTG
CTGGACTCCTTCATCAACTACTATGATTCCGAGAAGCACGCCGAGAACGCCGTGATTTTTCTGCATGGTA
ACGCTGCCTCCAGCTACCTGTGGAGGCACGTCGTGCCTCACATCGAGCCCGTGGCTAGATGCATCATCCC
TGATCTGATCGGAATGGGTAAGTCCGGCAAGAGCGGGAATGGCTCATATCGCCTCCTGGATCACTACAAG
TACCTCACCGCTTGGTTCGAGCTGCTGAACCTTCCAAAGAAAATCATCTTTGTGGGCCACGACTGGGGGG
CTTGTCTGGCCTTTCACTACTCCTACGAGCACCAAGACAAGATCAAGGCCATCGTCCATGCTGAGAGTGT
CGTGGACGTGATCGAGTCCTGGGACGAGTGGCCTGACATCGAGGAGGATATCGCCCTGATCAAGAGCGAA
GAGGGCGAGAAAATGGTGCTTGAGAATAACTTCTTCGTCGAGACCATGCTCCCAAGCAAGATCATGCGGA
AACTGGAGCCTGAGGAGTTCGCTGCCTACCTGGAGCCATTCAAGGAGAAGGGCGAGGTTAGACGGCCTAC
CCTCTCCTGGCCTCGCGAGATCCCTCTCGTTAAGGGAGGCAAGCCCGACGTCGTCCAGATTGTCCGCAAC
TACAACGCCTACCTTCGGGCCAGCGACGATCTGCCTAAGATGTTCATCGAGTCCGACCCTGGGTTCTTTT
CCAACGCTATTGTCGAGGGAGCTAAGAAGTTCCCTAACACCGAGTTCGTGAAGGTGAAGGGCCTCCACTT
CAGCCAGGAGGACGCTCCAGATGAAATGGGTAAGTACATCAAGAGCTTCGTGGAGCGCGTGCTGAAGAAC
GAGCAGTAAGTCGACAGATCCTACCTGCAAAGCACCAGAGGATATGGCCTCGGTGCCTCAGCATCTTCAG
ATGTGCTGTCACTGTCCAATCTTCAAGCCAGCAGAGCATATGGGCTCGCTGGCTCCACTGTCATTACAGT
GGACCTGATCTTCTCCAATCAAAGGAGCAGAGGATATGGCCTCGCTCCCTCCGACTACATCAGGCTGGAA
GTGACATCCATCATTCATCCCAGCAGAGCATATGGGCTCGCTGGGACCACAGCATGCCTCGAAGTGCTGA
GAGACTATCATCAAACCGACAGAGGATATGGCCTCGTCGGCTCCTACTCCCTCCTGGTGGAATACTTCTC
CACTCTTCAACCCAGCAGAGCATATGGGCTCGCTGGGTCCATCAGAGATACAAGATCTCTCGACAGATCC
TACCTGCAAAGCACCAGAGGATATGGCCTCGGTGCCTCAGCATCTTCAGATGTGCTGTCACTGTCCAATC
TTCAAGCCAGCAGAGCATATGGGCTCGCTGGCTCCACTGTCATTACAGTGGACCTGATCTTCTCCAATCA
AAGGAGCAGAGGATATGGCCTCGCTCCCTCCGACTACATCAGGCTGGAAGTGACATCCATCATTCATCCC
AGCAGAGCATATGGGCTCGCTGGGACCACAGCATGCCTCGAAGTGCTGAGAGACTATCATCAAACCGACA
GAGGATATGGCCTCGTCGGCTCCTACTCCCTCCTGGTGGAATACTTCTCCACTCTTCAACCCAGCAGAGC
ATATGGGCTCGCTGGGTCCATCAGAGATACAAGATCTCTCGACAGATCCTACCTGCAAAGCACCAGAGGA
TATGGCCTCGGTGCCTCAGCATCTTCAGATGTGCTGTCACTGTCCAATCTTCAAGCCAGCAGAGCATATG
GGCTCGCTGGCTCCACTGTCATTACAGTGGACCTGATCTTCTCCAATCAAAGGAGCAGAGGATATGGCCT
CGCTCCCTCCGACTACATCAGGCTGGAAGTGACATCCATCATTCATCCCAGCAGAGCATATGGGCTCGCT
GGGACCACAGCATGCCTCGAAGTGCTGAGAGACTATCATCAAACCGACAGAGGATATGGCCTCGTCGGCT
CCTACTCCCTCCTGGTGGAATACTTCTCCACTCTTCAACCCAGCAGAGCATATGGGCTCGCTGGGTCCAT
CAGAGATACAAGATCTCTCGACAGATCCTACCTGCAAAGCACCAGAGGATATGGCCTCGGTGCCTCAGCA
TCTTCAGATGTGCTGTCACTGTCCAATCTTCAAGCCAGCAGAGCATATGGGCTCGCTGGCTCCACTGTCA
TTACAGTGGACCTGATCTTCTCCAATCAAAGGAGCAGAGGATATGGCCTCGCTCCCTCCGACTACATCAG
GCTGGAAGTGACATCCATCATTCATCCCAGCAGAGCATATGGGCTCGCTGGGACCACAGCATGCCTCGAA
GTGCTGAGAGACTATCATCAAACCGACAGAGGATATGGCCTCGTCGGCTCCTACTCCCTCCTGGTGGAAT
ACTTCTCCACTCTTCAACCCAGCAGAGCATATGGGCTCGCTGGGTCCATCAGAGATACAAGATCTCTCGA
GCCGCGGTGCGTAAGTCTGTTAACAGAATGCTGCATACGCTGAGTACTTCGAAATGTCATCCTCTGTCTG
ACACTGAACGTAATCCAGACGCGGATCCTACCTACAAACGGCACGAGCATCAGCCGTGCCGCCCAGCATC
TTCATCACTGTCCAATCTTCAAGCGTGCACGATCACGGCACGCTCCACTGTCATTACAGTCTTATCCAAT
CAAACTCCAGCAGCATCAGCGCTGGAGCTCCGACTACATCAGGACATCCATCATTCAACGCTCGACGATC
ACGCGAGCGTCCACAGCATGCCTCAGACACTATCATCAAACGGCTGCACGATCACGGCAGCCGCTCCTAC
TGCCTCTACGTTATCGACTCTTCTGCGACGAGCATCAGCCGTCGCAACATCGGACATACCAGATCCTACC
TACAAACGGCACGAGCATCAGCCGTGCCGCCCAGCATCTTCATCACTGTCCAATCTTCAAGCGTGCACGA
TCACGGCACGCTCCACTGTCATTACAGTCTTATCCAATCAAACTCCAGCAGCATCAGCGCTGGAGCTCCG
ACTACATCAGGACATCCATCATTCAACGCTCGACGATCACGCGAGCGTCCACAGCATGCCTCAGACACTA
TCATCAAACGGCTGCACGATCACGGCAGCCGCTCCTACTGCCTCTACGTTATCGACTCTTCTGCGACGAG
CATCAGCCGTCGCAACATCGGACATACCAGATCCTACCTACAAACGGCACGAGCATCAGCCGTGCCGCCC
AGCATCTTCATCACTGTCCAATCTTCAAGCGTGCACGATCACGGCACGCTCCACTGTCATTACAGTCTTA
TCCAATCAAACTCCAGCAGCATCAGCGCTGGAGCTCCGACTACATCAGGACATCCATCATTCAACGCTCG
ACGATCACGCGAGCGTCCACAGCATGCCTCAGACACTATCATCAAACGGCTGCACGATCACGGCAGCCGC
TCCTACTGCCTCTACGTTATCGACTCTTCTGCGACGAGCATCAGCCGTCGCAACATCGGACATACCAGAT
CCTACCTACAAACGGCACGAGCATCAGCCGTGCCGCCCAGCATCTTCATCACTGTCCAATCTTCAAGCGT
GCACGATCACGGCACGCTCCACTGTCATTACAGTCTTATCCAATCAAACTCCAGCAGCATCAGCGCTGGA
GCTCCGACTACATCAGGACATCCATCATTCAACGCTCGACGATCACGCGAGCGTCCACAGCATGCCTCAG
ACACTATCATCAAACGGCTGCACGATCACGGCAGCCGCTCCTACTGCCTCTACGTTATCGACTCTTCTGC
GACGAGCATCAGCCGTCGCAACATCGGACATACCAGATCTTCAATCGATTTCGCGCGGGATCCAGACCAC
CTCCCCTGCGAGCTAAGCTGGACAGCCAATGACGGGTAAGAGAGTGACATTTTTCACTAACCTAAGACAG
GAGGGCCGTCAGAGCTACTGCCTAATCCAAAGACGGGTAAAAGTGATAAAAATGTATCACTCCAACCTAA
GACAGGCGCAGCTTCCGAGGGATTTGAGATCCAGACATGATAAGATACATTGATGAGTTTGGACAAACCA
AAACTAGAATGCAGTGAAAAAAATGCCTTATTTGTGAAATTTGTGATGCTATTGCCTTATTTGTAACCAT
TATAAGCTGCAATAAACAAGTTAACAACAACAATTGCATTCATTTTATGTTTCAGGTTCAGGGGGAGGTG
TGGGAGGTTTTTTAAAGCAAGTAAAACCTCTACAAATGTGGTATGGCTGATTATGATCTGAAGTTCCTAT
ACTATTTGAAGAATAGGAACTTCGGAATAGGAACTTCGGATCTCATATGGCCATATGGGGGCGCCTAGAG
AAGGAGTGAGGGCTGGATAAAGGGAGGATCGAGGCGGGGTCGAACGAGGAGGTTCAAGGGGGAGAGACGG
GGCGGATGGAGGAAGAGGAGGCGGAGGCTTAGGGTGTACAAAGGGCTTGACCCAGGGAGGGGGGTCAAAA
GCCAAGGCTTCCCAGGTCACGATGTACCCCACCTGGTCTGGGTGTCCATGCGGGCCAGGTGAAAAGACCT
TGATCTTAACCTGGGTGATGAGGTCTCGGTTAAAGGTGCCGTCTCGCGGCCATCCGACGTTAAAGGTTGG
CCATTCTGCAGAGCAGAAGGTAACCCAACGTCTCTTCTTGACATCTACCGACTGGTTGTGAGCGATCCGC
TCGACATCTTTCCAGTGACCTAAGGTCAAACTTAAGGGAGTGGTAACAGGCTAGCCCGGGCCCATATTTT
CAGACAAATACAGAAACACAGTCAGACAGAGACAACACAGAACGATGCTGCAGCAGACAAGACGCGCGGC
GCGGCTTCGGTCCCAAACCGAAAGCAAAAATTCAGACGGAGGCGGGAACTGTTTTAGGTTCTCGTCTCCT
ACCAGAACCACATATCCCTCCTCTAAGGGGGGTGCACCAAAGAGTCCTAAACGATCGGGATTTTAGGACT
CAGGTCGGGCCACAAAAACGGCCCCCGAAGTCCCTGGGACGTCTCCCAGGGTTGCGGCCGGGTGTTCCGA
ACTCGTCAGTTCCACCACGGGTCCGCCAGATACAGAGCTAGTTAGCTAACTAGTACCGACGCAGGCGCAT
AAAATCAGTCATAGACACTAGACAATCGGACAGACACAGATAAGTTGCTGGCCAGCTTACCTCCCGGTGG
TGGGTCGGTGGTCCCTGGGCAGGGGTCTCCCGATCCCGGACGAGCCCCCAAATGAAAGACCCCCGCTGAC
GGGTAGTCAATCACTCAGAGGAGACCCTCCCAAGGAACAGCGAGACCACAAGTCGGATGCAACTGCAAGA
GGGTTTATTGGATACACGGGTACCCGGGCGACTCAGTCAATCGGAGGACTGGCGCCCCGAGTGAGGGGTT
GTGGGCTCTTTTATTGAGCTCGGGGAGCATAAGCGCGCGAACAGAAGCGAGAAGCGAACTGATTGGTTAG
TTCAAATAAGGCACAGGGTCATTTCAGGTCCTTGGGGCACCCTGGAAACATCTGATGGTTCTCTAGAAAC
TGCTGAGGGCTGGACCGCATCTGGGGACCATCTGTTCTTGGCCCTGAGCCGGGGCAGGAACTGCTTACCA
CAGATATCCTGTTTGGCCCATATTCAGCTGTTCCATCTGTTCTTGGCCCTGAGCCGGGGCAGGAACTGCT
TACCACAGATATCCTGTTTGGCCCATATTCAGCTGTTCCATCTGTTCCTGACCTTGATCTGAACTTTTCT
ATTCTCAGTTATGTATTTTTCCATGCCTTGCAAAATGGCGTTACTTAAGCTAGCTTGCCAAACCTACAGG
TGGGGTCTTTCATTCACATGTATATGTCAAAAATAAAAATCAACTAATTGACTAGTAATTAATATGACTG
GCATAATGGGAAATTGATCCTGACAGATGCAAACTGGCTTGCTCAGCAGCGCATTTATGTTGTCAACTGA
GGAAGGAAACGTTAATGACAGAAACTCTAAGTAATTTCCACGTTTATCTATTTTTATTTATACTAGCTTT
GGTAACAGGAATATTGCAGCATTCATGCACATTGAAACCCTTATGAAATAAAAACATCTGTGCATTTAAA
ATGGAATTAACATTTTAAATGTTAAAAAAAGCTGGCTTAGCTTCCCCCCGCCCCCTAGGGCATAGAACAA
GTCAAATGCTTTATATATTTGAGTTTGGGATGTATTAGGAAACTCCTAAGAGCAAAGCTAGCTTG
Features (pLannotate 1.2.2; 24 found; start..end, strand, type, name):
     34..56      -  protein_bind   lac operator (fragment): The lac repressor binds to the lac operator to inhibit transcription in E. coli. This inhibition can be relieved by adding lactose or isopropyl-β-D-thiogalactopyranoside (IPTG). lac repressor encoded by lacI
     60..90      -  promoter       lac promoter: promoter for the E. coli lac operon
    105..126     -  protein_bind   CAP binding site: CAP binding activates transcription in the presence of cAMP. E. coli catabolite activator protein
    139..231     -  CDS            lacI (fragment): lac repressor; lacI; The lac repressor binds to the lac operator to inhibit transcription in E. coli. This inhibition can be relieved by adding lactose or isopropyl-β-D-thiogalactopyranoside (IPTG).
    414..1002    -  rep_origin     ori: high-copy-number ColE1/pMB1/pBR322/pUC origin of replication
   1173..2033    -  CDS            AmpR: β-lactamase; bla; confers resistance to ampicillin, carbenicillin, and related antibiotics
   2034..2138    -  promoter       AmpR promoter: bla
   2235..2269    +  CDS            rop (fragment): Rop protein, which maintains plasmids at low copy number; rop
   2371..2470    +  misc_feature   bom (fragment): basis of mobility region from pBR322
   2476..2633    -  CDS            lacZα (fragment): LacZα fragment of β-galactosidase; lacZ fragment
   3332..3529    -  LTR            3' LTR (ΔU3) (fragment): self-inactivating 3' long terminal repeat (LTR) from Moloney murine leukemia virus
   3533..3569    -  LTR            3' LTR (ΔU3) (fragment): self-inactivating 3' long terminal repeat (LTR) from Moloney murine leukemia virus
   3611..3708    -  CDS            env (fragment): murine leukemia virus gPr80 envelope polyprotein precursor; env; proteolytically cleaved into gp70SU and p15TM subunits
   3716..3763    -  protein_bind   FRT: FLP-mediated recombination occurs in the 8-bp core sequence TCTAGAAA (Turan and Bode, 2011). FLP recombinase from the Saccharomyces cerevisiae 2μ plasmid
   3804..4179    +  promoter       TRE3G promoter: 3rd-generation Tet-responsive promoter that can be activated by binding of Tet-On® 3G
   4189..4321    +  intron         chimeric intron: chimera between introns from human β-globin and immunoglobulin heavy chain genes
   4366..4384    +  promoter       T7 promoter: promoter for bacteriophage T7 RNA polymerase
   4394..5329    +  CDS            hRluc: Renilla luciferase human codon-optimized
   8498..8632    -  polyA_signal   SV40 poly(A) signal: SV40 polyadenylation signal
   8655..8738    -  CDS            large T antigen (fragment): large T antigen from SV40 (simian virus 40)
   8810..9219    -  CDS            gag (truncated) (fragment): truncated Moloney murine leukemia virus (MMLV) gag gene lacking the start codon
   9309..9397    -  misc_feature   MESV Ψ (fragment): packaging signal of murine embryonic stem cell virus
   9449..9648    -  misc_feature   MMLV Ψ: packaging signal of Moloney murine leukemia virus (MMLV)
   9711..10304   -  LTR            LTR: long terminal repeat from Moloney murine leukemia virus
