>Addgene plasmid #84444 | pSF4 TET CMV intron renilla 24xPP7 24xMS2 | addgene full sequence | sequence record 445171 | Addgene NGS Result
GCGTAATCATGGTCATAGCTGTTTCCTGTGTGAAATTGTTATCCGCTCACAATTCCACACAACATACGAG
CCGGAAGCATAAAGTGTAAAGCCTGGGGTGCCTAATGAGTGAGCTAACTCACATTAATTGCGTTGCGCTC
ACTGCCCGCTTTCCAGTCGGGAAACCTGTCGTGCCAGCTGCATTAATGAATCGGCCAACGCGCGGGGAGA
GGCGGTTTGCGTATTGGGCGCTCTTCCGCTTCCTCGCTCACTGACTCGCTGCGCTCGGTCGTTCGGCTGC
GGCGAGCGGTATCAGCTCACTCAAAGGCGGTAATACGGTTATCCACAGAATCAGGGGATAACGCAGGAAA
GAACATGTGAGCAAAAGGCCAGCAAAAGGCCAGGAACCGTAAAAAGGCCGCGTTGCTGGCGTTTTTCCAT
AGGCTCCGCCCCCCTGACGAGCATCACAAAAATCGACGCTCAAGTCAGAGGTGGCGAAACCCGACAGGAC
TATAAAGATACCAGGCGTTTCCCCCTGGAAGCTCCCTCGTGCGCTCTCCTGTTCCGACCCTGCCGCTTAC
CGGATACCTGTCCGCCTTTCTCCCTTCGGGAAGCGTGGCGCTTTCTCATAGCTCACGCTGTAGGTATCTC
AGTTCGGTGTAGGTCGTTCGCTCCAAGCTGGGCTGTGTGCACGAACCCCCCGTTCAGCCCGACCGCTGCG
CCTTATCCGGTAACTATCGTCTTGAGTCCAACCCGGTAAGACACGACTTATCGCCACTGGCAGCAGCCAC
TGGTAACAGGATTAGCAGAGCGAGGTATGTAGGCGGTGCTACAGAGTTCTTGAAGTGGTGGCCTAACTAC
GGCTACACTAGAAGAACAGTATTTGGTATCTGCGCTCTGCTGAAGCCAGTTACCTTCGGAAAAAGAGTTG
GTAGCTCTTGATCCGGCAAACAAACCACCGCTGGTAGCGGTGGTTTTTTTGTTTGCAAGCAGCAGATTAC
GCGCAGAAAAAAAGGATCTCAAGAAGATCCTTTGATCTTTTCTACGGGGTCTGACGCTCAGTGGAACGAA
AACTCACGTTAAGGGATTTTGGTCATGAGATTATCAAAAAGGATCTTCACCTAGATCCTTTTAAATTAAA
AATGAAGTTTTAAATCAATCTAAAGTATATATGAGTAAACTTGGTCTGACAGTTACCAATGCTTAATCAG
TGAGGCACCTATCTCAGCGATCTGTCTATTTCGTTCATCCATAGTTGCCTGACTCCCCGTCGTGTAGATA
ACTACGATACGGGAGGGCTTACCATCTGGCCCCAGTGCTGCAATGATACCGCGAGACCCACGCTCACCGG
CTCCAGATTTATCAGCAATAAACCAGCCAGCCGGAAGGGCCGAGCGCAGAAGTGGTCCTGCAACTTTATC
CGCCTCCATCCAGTCTATTAATTGTTGCCGGGAAGCTAGAGTAAGTAGTTCGCCAGTTAATAGTTTGCGC
AACGTTGTTGCCATTGCTACAGGCATCGTGGTGTCACGCTCGTCGTTTGGTATGGCTTCATTCAGCTCCG
GTTCCCAACGATCAAGGCGAGTTACATGATCCCCCATGTTGTGCAAAAAAGCGGTTAGCTCCTTCGGTCC
TCCGATCGTTGTCAGAAGTAAGTTGGCCGCAGTGTTATCACTCATGGTTATGGCAGCACTGCATAATTCT
CTTACTGTCATGCCATCCGTAAGATGCTTTTCTGTGACTGGTGAGTACTCAACCAAGTCATTCTGAGAAT
AGTGTATGCGGCGACCGAGTTGCTCTTGCCCGGCGTCAATACGGGATAATACCGCGCCACATAGCAGAAC
TTTAAAAGTGCTCATCATTGGAAAACGTTCTTCGGGGCGAAAACTCTCAAGGATCTTACCGCTGTTGAGA
TCCAGTTCGATGTAACCCACTCGTGCACCCAACTGATCTTCAGCATCTTTTACTTTCACCAGCGTTTCTG
GGTGAGCAAAAACAGGAAGGCAAAATGCCGCAAAAAAGGGAATAAGGGCGACACGGAAATGTTGAATACT
CATACTCTTCCTTTTTCAATATTATTGAAGCATTTATCAGGGTTATTGTCTCATGAGCGGATACATATTT
GAATGTATTTAGAAAAATAAACAAATAGGGGTTCCGCGCACATTTCCCCGAAAAGTGCCACCTGACGTCT
AAGAAACCATTATTATCATGACATTAACCTATAAAAATAGGCGTATCACGAGGCCCTTTCGTCTCGCGCG
TTTCGGTGATGACGGTGAAAACCTCTGACACATGCAGCTCCCGGAGACGGTCACAGCTTGTCTGTAAGCG
GATGCCGGGAGCAGACAAGCCCGTCAGGGCGCGTCAGCGGGTGTTGGCGGGTGTCGGGGCTGGCTTAACT
ATGCGGCATCAGAGCAGATTGTACTGAGAGTGCACCATATGCGGTGTGAAATACCGCACAGATGCGTAAG
GAGAAAATACCGCATCAGGCGCCATTCGCCATTCAGGCTGCGCAACTGTTGGGAAGGGCGATCGGTGCGG
GCCTCTTCGCTATTACGCCAGCTGGCGAAAGGGGGATGTGCTGCAAGGCGATTAAGTTGGGTAACGCCAG
GGTTTTCCCAGTCACGACGTTGTAAAACGACGGCCAGTGAATTAATTCCAAGCTAAGTGAAAGACTCTGT
CTCAAAAACCAACCTGACACCTGAGCCGGAGCGTTGCCTCTCACTACCATAAATATATATACACAACACA
CACACACACACACACACACACACACACACACACACACACACAATCATACACATAAACACAATCACACACA
CACACATGCACAATCACACACACACAATCACACACAAACATACATACACACAATCACACACAACCATACA
CACATATACACAATCACACACACAAACACAATCACACACACACACATCAATCAATCAATCAATCAATATA
CCAAAAATGATAGCTCATACCTGTAATCTTAGATGTGGGAAGGCTAAAACAGCAGGCTACCCATGACTTC
AAGGTCACCCTGGGTTACAGAGTAGCTAATAGTCTAGCTTGAACTATAGTGTAGGATCTTTAAAAAAAAA
TTAACCAACCAACCAACAAACAAACAAACAAACAACAACAACAACAAATGGAAGACAGAGGACAAAAAAA
AATAAAAGAAAAAGTAGAAAGCCAATGGAGATACTATCTTAAAATTAGAAATATTTATGACACATTCTGA
ATACTCCATGTTTATTTCAAGGAAGCCAATGTAACTTTAAGTACTATGGCCATTTAATGTAAATACTTAA
GAAAAAAAACCAAATTAATTTTGATACATGCTGCATGTGAAAGACCCCCGCTGACGGGTAGTCAATCACT
CAGAGGAGACCCTCTCAAGGAACAGCGAGACCACAAGTCGGATGCAACTGCAAGAGGGTTTATTGGATAC
ACGGGTACCCGGGCGACTCAGTCAATCGGAGGACTGGCGCCCCGAGTGAGGGGTTGTGGGCTCGAGCTCG
GGGAGCAGAAGCGCGCGAACAGAAGTCGAGCTAGCTTGCCAAACCTACAGGTGGGGTCTTTCATTCCCCC
CTTTTTCTGGAGACTAAATAAAATCTTTTATTTTATCTATGGCTCGTACTCTATAGGCTTCAGCTGGTGA
TATTGTTGAGTCAAAACTAGAGCCTGGACCACTGATATCCTGTCTTTAACAAATTGGACTAATCCGGATC
TGAAGTTCCTATACTTTCTAGAGAATAGGAACTTCGGAATAGGAACTTCGCGGCCAGATCTTTTGCGGCC
GCTTTGGGCCGGCCGAATTCTTTACTCCCTATCAGTGATAGAGAACGTATGAAGAGTTTACTCCCTATCA
GTGATAGAGAACGTATGCAGACTTTACTCCCTATCAGTGATAGAGAACGTATAAGGAGTTTACTCCCTAT
CAGTGATAGAGAACGTATGACCAGTTTACTCCCTATCAGTGATAGAGAACGTATCTACAGTTTACTCCCT
ATCAGTGATAGAGAACGTATATCCAGTTTACTCCCTATCAGTGATAGAGAACGTATAAGCTTTAGGCGTG
TACGGTGGGCGCCTATAAAAGCAGAGCTCGTTTAGTGAACCGTCAGATCGCCTGGAGCAATTCCACAACA
CTTTTGTCTTATACCAACTTTCCGTACCACTTCCTACCCTCGTAAAACCGGTCAGGTAAGTATCAAGGTT
ACAAGACAGGTTTAAGGAGACCAATAGAAACTGGGCTTGTCGAGACAGAGAAGACTCTTGCGTTTCTGAT
AGGCACCTATTGGTCTTACTGACATCCACTTTGCCTTTCTCTCCACAGGTGTCCACTCCCAGTTCAATTA
CAGCTCTTAAGGCTAGAGTACTTAATACGACTCACTATAGGCTAGCCACCATGGCTTCCAAGGTGTACGA
CCCCGAGCAACGCAAACGCATGATCACTGGGCCTCAGTGGTGGGCTCGCTGCAAGCAAATGAACGTGCTG
GACTCCTTCATCAACTACTATGATTCCGAGAAGCACGCCGAGAACGCCGTGATTTTTCTGCATGGTAACG
CTGCCTCCAGCTACCTGTGGAGGCACGTCGTGCCTCACATCGAGCCCGTGGCTAGATGCATCATCCCTGA
TCTGATCGGAATGGGTAAGTCCGGCAAGAGCGGGAATGGCTCATATCGCCTCCTGGATCACTACAAGTAC
CTCACCGCTTGGTTCGAGCTGCTGAACCTTCCAAAGAAAATCATCTTTGTGGGCCACGACTGGGGGGCTT
GTCTGGCCTTTCACTACTCCTACGAGCACCAAGACAAGATCAAGGCCATCGTCCATGCTGAGAGTGTCGT
GGACGTGATCGAGTCCTGGGACGAGTGGCCTGACATCGAGGAGGATATCGCCCTGATCAAGAGCGAAGAG
GGCGAGAAAATGGTGCTTGAGAATAACTTCTTCGTCGAGACCATGCTCCCAAGCAAGATCATGCGGAAAC
TGGAGCCTGAGGAGTTCGCTGCCTACCTGGAGCCATTCAAGGAGAAGGGCGAGGTTAGACGGCCTACCCT
CTCCTGGCCTCGCGAGATCCCTCTCGTTAAGGGAGGCAAGCCCGACGTCGTCCAGATTGTCCGCAACTAC
AACGCCTACCTTCGGGCCAGCGACGATCTGCCTAAGATGTTCATCGAGTCCGACCCTGGGTTCTTTTCCA
ACGCTATTGTCGAGGGAGCTAAGAAGTTCCCTAACACCGAGTTCGTGAAGGTGAAGGGCCTCCACTTCAG
CCAGGAGGACGCTCCAGATGAAATGGGTAAGTACATCAAGAGCTTCGTGGAGCGCGTGCTGAAGAACGAG
CAGTAAGTCGACAGATCCTACCTGCAAAGCACCAGAGGATATGGCCTCGGTGCCTCAGCATCTTCAGATG
TGCTGTCACTGTCCAATCTTCAAGCCAGCAGAGCATATGGGCTCGCTGGCTCCACTGTCATTACAGTGGA
CCTGATCTTCTCCAATCAAAGGAGCAGAGGATATGGCCTCGCTCCCTCCGACTACATCAGGCTGGAAGTG
ACATCCATCATTCATCCCAGCAGAGCATATGGGCTCGCTGGGACCACAGCATGCCTCGAAGTGCTGAGAG
ACTATCATCAAACCGACAGAGGATATGGCCTCGTCGGCTCCTACTCCCTCCTGGTGGAATACTTCTCCAC
TCTTCAACCCAGCAGAGCATATGGGCTCGCTGGGTCCATCAGAGATACAAGATCTCTCGACAGATCCTAC
CTGCAAAGCACCAGAGGATATGGCCTCGGTGCCTCAGCATCTTCAGATGTGCTGTCACTGTCCAATCTTC
AAGCCAGCAGAGCATATGGGCTCGCTGGCTCCACTGTCATTACAGTGGACCTGATCTTCTCCAATCAAAG
GAGCAGAGGATATGGCCTCGCTCCCTCCGACTACATCAGGCTGGAAGTGACATCCATCATTCATCCCAGC
AGAGCATATGGGCTCGCTGGGACCACAGCATGCCTCGAAGTGCTGAGAGACTATCATCAAACCGACAGAG
GATATGGCCTCGTCGGCTCCTACTCCCTCCTGGTGGAATACTTCTCCACTCTTCAACCCAGCAGAGCATA
TGGGCTCGCTGGGTCCATCAGAGATACAAGATCTCTCGACAGATCCTACCTGCAAAGCACCAGAGGATAT
GGCCTCGGTGCCTCAGCATCTTCAGATGTGCTGTCACTGTCCAATCTTCAAGCCAGCAGAGCATATGGGC
TCGCTGGCTCCACTGTCATTACAGTGGACCTGATCTTCTCCAATCAAAGGAGCAGAGGATATGGCCTCGC
TCCCTCCGACTACATCAGGCTGGAAGTGACATCCATCATTCATCCCAGCAGAGCATATGGGCTCGCTGGG
ACCACAGCATGCCTCGAAGTGCTGAGAGACTATCATCAAACCGACAGAGGATATGGCCTCGTCGGCTCCT
ACTCCCTCCTGGTGGAATACTTCTCCACTCTTCAACCCAGCAGAGCATATGGGCTCGCTGGGTCCATCAG
AGATACAAGATCTCTCGAGCCGCGGTGCGTAAGTCTGTTAACAGAATGCTGCATACGCTGAGTACTTCGA
AATGTCATCCTCTGTCTGACACTGAACGTAATCCAGACGCGGATCCTACCTACAAACGGCACGAGCATCA
GCCGTGCCGCCCAGCATCTTCATCACTGTCCAATCTTCAAGCGTGCACGATCACGGCACGCTCCACTGTC
ATTACAGTCTTATCCAATCAAACTCCAGCAGCATCAGCGCTGGAGCTCCGACTACATCAGGACATCCATC
ATTCAACGCTCGACGATCACGCGAGCGTCCACAGCATGCCTCAGACACTATCATCAAACGGCTGCACGAT
CACGGCAGCCGCTCCTACTGCCTCTACGTTATCGACTCTTCTGCGACGAGCATCAGCCGTCGCAACATCG
GACATACCAGATCCTACCTACAAACGGCACGAGCATCAGCCGTGCCGCCCAGCATCTTCATCACTGTCCA
ATCTTCAAGCGTGCACGATCACGGCACGCTCCACTGTCATTACAGTCTTATCCAATCAAACTCCAGCAGC
ATCAGCGCTGGAGCTCCGACTACATCAGGACATCCATCATTCAACGCTCGACGATCACGCGAGCGTCCAC
AGCATGCCTCAGACACTATCATCAAACGGCTGCACGATCACGGCAGCCGCTCCTACTGCCTCTACGTTAT
CGACTCTTCTGCGACGAGCATCAGCCGTCGCAACATCGGACATACCAGATCCTACCTACAAACGGCACGA
GCATCAGCCGTGCCGCCCAGCATCTTCATCACTGTCCAATCTTCAAGCGTGCACGATCACGGCACGCTCC
ACTGTCATTACAGTCTTATCCAATCAAACTCCAGCAGCATCAGCGCTGGAGCTCCGACTACATCAGGACA
TCCATCATTCAACGCTCGACGATCACGCGAGCGTCCACAGCATGCCTCAGACACTATCATCAAACGGCTG
CACGATCACGGCAGCCGCTCCTACTGCCTCTACGTTATCGACTCTTCTGCGACGAGCATCAGCCGTCGCA
ACATCGGACATACCAGATCCTACCTACAAACGGCACGAGCATCAGCCGTGCCGCCCAGCATCTTCATCAC
TGTCCAATCTTCAAGCGTGCACGATCACGGCACGCTCCACTGTCATTACAGTCTTATCCAATCAAACTCC
AGCAGCATCAGCGCTGGAGCTCCGACTACATCAGGACATCCATCATTCAACGCTCGACGATCACGCGAGC
GTCCACAGCATGCCTCAGACACTATCATCAAACGGCTGCACGATCACGGCAGCCGCTCCTACTGCCTCTA
CGTTATCGACTCTTCTGCGACGAGCATCAGCCGTCGCAACATCGGACATACCAGATCTTCAATCGATTTC
GCGCGGGATCCAGACCACCTCCCCTGCGAGCTAAGCTGGACAGCCAATGACGGGTAAGAGAGTGACATTT
TTCACTAACCTAAGACAGGAGGGCCGTCAGAGCTACTGCCTAATCCAAAGACGGGTAAAAGTGATAAAAA
TGTATCACTCCAACCTAAGACAGGCGCAGCTTCCGAGGGATTTGAGATCCAGACATGATAAGATACATTG
ATGAGTTTGGACAAACCAAAACTAGAATGCAGTGAAAAAAATGCCTTATTTGTGAAATTTGTGATGCTAT
TGCCTTATTTGTAACCATTATAAGCTGCAATAAACAAGTTAACAACAACAATTGCATTCATTTTATGTTT
CAGGTTCAGGGGGAGGTGTGGGAGGTTTTTTAAAGCAAGTAAAACCTCTACAAATGTGGTATGGCTGATT
ATGATCTGAAGTTCCTATACTATTTGAAGAATAGGAACTTCGGAATAGGAACTTCGGATCTCATATGGCC
ATATGGGGGCGCCTAGAGAAGGAGTGAGGGCTGGATAAAGGGAGGATCGAGGCGGGGTCGAACGAGGAGG
TTCAAGGGGGAGAGACGGGGCGGATGGAGGAAGAGGAGGCGGAGGCTTAGGGTGTACAAAGGGCTTGACC
CAGGGAGGGGGGTCAAAAGCCAAGGCTTCCCAGGTCACGATGTAGGGGACCTGGTCTGGGTGTCCATGCG
GGCCAGGTGAAAAGACCTTGATCTTAACCTGGGTGATGAGGTCTCGGTTAAAGGTGCCGTCTCGCGGCCA
TCCGACGTTAAAGGTTGGCCATTCTGCAGAGCAGAAGGTAACCCAACGTCTCTTCTTGACATCTACCGAC
TGGTTGTGAGCGATCCGCTCGACATCTTTCCAGTGACCTAAGGTCAAACTTAAGGGAGTGGTAACAGGCT
AGCCCGGGCCCATATTTTCAGACAAATACAGAAACACAGTCAGACAGAGACAACACAGAACGATGCTGCA
GCAGACAAGACGCGCGGCGCGGCTTCGGTCCCAAACCGAAAGCAAAAATTCAGACGGAGGCGGGAACTGT
TTTAGGTTCTCGTCTCCTACCAGAACCACATATCCCTCCTCTAAGGGGGGTGCACCAAAGAGTCCTAAAC
GATCGGGATTTTAGGACTCAGGTCGGGCCACAAAAACGGCCCCCGAAGTCCCTGGGACGTCTCCCAGGGT
TGCGGCCGGGTGTTCCGAACTCGTCAGTTCCACCACGGGTCCGCCAGATACAGAGCTAGTTAGCTAACTA
GTACCGACGCAGGCGCATAAAATCAGTCATAGACACTAGACAATCGGACAGACACAGATAAGTTGCTGGC
CAGCTTACCTCCCGGTGGTGGGTCGGTGGTCCCTGGGCAGGGGTCTCCCGATCCCGGACGAGCCCCCAAA
TGAAAGACCCCCGCTGACGGGTAGTCAATCACTCAGAGGAGACCCTCCCAAGGAACAGCGAGACCACAAG
TCGGATGCAACTGCAAGAGGGTTTATTGGATACACGGGTACCCGGGCGACTCAGTCAATCGGAGGACTGG
CGCGCCGAGTGAGGGGTTGTGGGCTCTTTTATTGAGCTCGGGGAGCAGAAGCGCGCGAACAGAAGCGAGA
AGCGAACTGATTGGTTAGTTCAAATAAGGCACAGGGTCATTTCAGGTCCTTGGGGCACCCTGGAAACATC
TGATGGTTCTCTAGAAACTGCTGAGGGCTGGACCGCATCTGGGGACCATCTGTTCTTGGCCCTGAGCCGG
GGCAGGAACTGCTTACCACAGATATCCTGTTTGGCCCATATTCAGCTGTTCCATCTGTTCTTGGCCCTGA
GCCGGGGCAGGAACTGCTTACCACAGATATCCTGTTTGGCCCATATTCAGCTGTTCCATCTGTTCCTGAC
CTTGATCTGAACTTTTCTATTCTCAGTTATGTATTTTTCCATGCCTTGCAAAATGGCGTTACTTAAGCTA
GCTTGCCAAACCTACAGGTGGGGTCTTTCACATGTATATGTCAAAAATAAAAATCAACTAATTGACTAGT
AATTAATATGACTGGCATAATGGGAAATTGATCCTGACAGATGCAAACTGGCTTCTCAGCAGCGCATTTA
TGTTGTCAACTGAGGAAGGAAACGTTAATGACAGAAACTCTAAGTAATTTCCACGTTTATCTATTTTTAT
TTATACTAGCTTTGGTAACAGGAATATTGCAGCATTCATGCACATTGAAACCCTTATGAAATAAAAACAT
CTGTGCATTTAAAATGGAATTAACATTTTAAATGTTAAAAAAAGCTGGCTTAGCTTCCCCCCGCCCCCTA
GGGCATAGAACAAGTCAAATGCTTTATATATTTGAGTTTGGGATGTATTAGGAAACTCCTAAGAGCAAAG
CTAGCTTG
Features (pLannotate 1.2.2; 24 found; start..end, strand, type, name):
     36..52      -  protein_bind   lac operator: The lac repressor binds to the lac operator to inhibit transcription in E. coli. This inhibition can be relieved by adding lactose or isopropyl-β-D-thiogalactopyranoside (IPTG). lac repressor encoded by lacI
     60..90      -  promoter       lac promoter: promoter for the E. coli lac operon
    105..126     -  protein_bind   CAP binding site: CAP binding activates transcription in the presence of cAMP. E. coli catabolite activator protein
    139..231     -  CDS            lacI (fragment): lac repressor; lacI; The lac repressor binds to the lac operator to inhibit transcription in E. coli. This inhibition can be relieved by adding lactose or isopropyl-β-D-thiogalactopyranoside (IPTG).
    414..1002    -  rep_origin     ori: high-copy-number ColE1/pMB1/pBR322/pUC origin of replication
   1173..2033    -  CDS            AmpR: β-lactamase; bla; confers resistance to ampicillin, carbenicillin, and related antibiotics
   2034..2138    -  promoter       AmpR promoter: bla
   2233..2268    +  CDS            rop (fragment): Rop protein, which maintains plasmids at low copy number; rop
   2370..2469    +  misc_feature   bom (fragment): basis of mobility region from pBR322
   2475..2632    -  CDS            lacZα (fragment): LacZα fragment of β-galactosidase; lacZ fragment
   3328..3525    -  LTR            3' LTR (ΔU3) (fragment): self-inactivating 3' long terminal repeat (LTR) from Moloney murine leukemia virus
   3529..3565    -  LTR            3' LTR (ΔU3) (fragment): self-inactivating 3' long terminal repeat (LTR) from Moloney murine leukemia virus
   3607..3704    -  CDS            env (fragment): murine leukemia virus gPr80 envelope polyprotein precursor; env; proteolytically cleaved into gp70SU and p15TM subunits
   3712..3759    -  protein_bind   FRT: FLP-mediated recombination occurs in the 8-bp core sequence TCTAGAAA (Turan and Bode, 2011). FLP recombinase from the Saccharomyces cerevisiae 2μ plasmid
   3801..4176    +  promoter       TRE3G promoter: 3rd-generation Tet-responsive promoter that can be activated by binding of Tet-On® 3G
   4186..4318    +  intron         chimeric intron: chimera between introns from human β-globin and immunoglobulin heavy chain genes
   4363..4381    +  promoter       T7 promoter: promoter for bacteriophage T7 RNA polymerase
   4391..5326    +  CDS            hRluc: Renilla luciferase human codon-optimized
   8096..8230    -  polyA_signal   SV40 poly(A) signal: SV40 polyadenylation signal
   8253..8336    -  CDS            large T antigen (fragment): large T antigen from SV40 (simian virus 40)
   8408..8817    -  CDS            gag (truncated) (fragment): truncated Moloney murine leukemia virus (MMLV) gag gene lacking the start codon
   8907..8995    -  misc_feature   MESV Ψ (fragment): packaging signal of murine embryonic stem cell virus
   9047..9246    -  misc_feature   MMLV Ψ: packaging signal of Moloney murine leukemia virus (MMLV)
   9309..9900    -  LTR            LTR: long terminal repeat from Moloney murine leukemia virus
