[The description below was written by a language model from this plasmid's Addgene catalogue record and pLannotate feature annotations shown in this document.]
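Description:
pSF4 TET CMV intron renilla 24xPP7 24xMS2 is a mammalian expression plasmid built on the pSF4 backbone, listed as a luciferase and FRT vector. It is maintained in E. coli through a high-copy ColE1/pUC-type origin with ampicillin selection (AmpR). The backbone carries Moloney murine leukemia virus elements: a 5' LTR, MMLV and MESV packaging signals, a truncated gag, an env fragment and a self-inactivating ΔU3 3' LTR. These indicate a gammaretroviral SIN architecture, and the expression cassette lies in the opposite orientation to them. A single FRT site sits next to the cassette. FRT sites are targets for FLP recombinase, but the record does not spell out how this one is meant to be used.

The payload is driven by a tetracycline-responsive promoter, catalogued as TET+CMV and annotated as TRE3G, so transcription depends on a Tet transactivator and inducer. It is followed by a chimeric β-globin/immunoglobulin intron, a T7 promoter and human codon-optimized Renilla luciferase. According to the name and insert description, the luciferase is followed by 24 PP7 and 24 MS2 stem-loop repeats. The feature tables do not annotate these arrays, but a long unannotated stretch lies downstream of hRluc, and it is presumably where they reside. The exact placement relative to the stop codon is not stated. PP7 and MS2 hairpins are bound by their cognate phage coat proteins, allowing two-colour labelling of single mRNAs.

The stated purpose is a co-localization control for the TRICK assay, which detects the first round of translation. The sequenced record (10,298 nt) is about 400 nt shorter than the depositor sequence (10,705 nt), and the difference falls within this unannotated region.
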