Addgene plasmid #84444: pSF4 TET CMV intron renilla 24xPP7 24xMS2
Purpose: TRICK co-localization control
Depositing lab: Jeffrey Chao. Publication: Detection of the First Round of Translation: The TRICK Assay. Voigt F, Eglinger J, Chao JA. Methods Mol Biol. 2018;1649:373-384. doi: 10.1007/978-1-4939-7213-5_25. PubMed 29130211.
Backbone
  Vector backbone: pSF4
  Vector type: Mammalian Expression, Luciferase ; FRT
Growth in bacteria
  Bacterial resistance: Ampicillin, 100 μg/mL
  Growth temperature: 37°C
  Growth strain: DH5alpha
  Copy number: High Copy
Gene/Insert
  Gene/Insert name: renilla - 24xPP7+24xMS2
  Species: Synthetic
  Insert size (bp): 3901
  Promoter: TET+CMV
  Cloning method: Restriction Enzyme; 5′ cloning site AgeI (not destroyed); 3′ cloning site ClaI (not destroyed)
  Sequencing primers: 5′ Cgagacagagaagactcttgc; 3′ ggttacaaataaggcaatagc
Terms and licenses: Academic/Nonprofit Terms; Industry Terms: Not Available to Industry
How to cite: pSF4 TET CMV intron renilla 24xPP7 24xMS2 was a gift from Jeffrey Chao (Addgene plasmid # 84444)
