>Addgene plasmid #84444 | pSF4 TET CMV intron renilla 24xPP7 24xMS2 | addgene partial sequence | sequence record 167213 | phRL-linkprimer2 5'-AAATGGGTAAGTACATCAAGAGCTTC-3'
GTGCTGAAGAACGAGCAGTAAGTCGACAGATCCTACCTGCAAAGCACCAGAGGATATGGCCTCGGTGCCT
CAGCATCTTCAGATGTGCTGTCACTGTCCAATCTTCAAGCCAGCAGAGCATATGGGCTCGCTGGCTCCAC
TGTCATTACAGTGGACCTGATCTTCTCCAATCAAAGGAGCAGAGGATATGGCCTCGCTCCCTCCGACTAC
ATCAGGCTGGAAGTGACATCCATCATTCATCCCAGCAGAGCATATGGGCTCGCTGGGACCACAGCATGCC
TCGAAGTGCTGAGAGACTATCATCAAACCGACAGAGGATATGGCCTCGTCGGCTCCTACTCCCTCCTGGT
GGAATACTTCTCCACTCTTCAACCCAGCAGAGCATATGGGCTCGCTGGGTCCATCAGAGATACAAGATCT
CTCGACAGATCCTACCTGCAAAGCACCAGAGGATATGGCCTCGGTGCCTCAGCATCTTCAGATGTGCTGT
CACTGTCCAATCTTCAAGCCAGCAGAGCATATGGGCTCGCTGGCTCCACTGTCATTACAGTGGACCTGAT
CTTCTCCAATCAAAGGAGCAGAGGATATGGCCTCGCTCCCTCCGACTACATCAGGCTGGAAGTGACATCC
ATCATTCATCCCAGCAGAGCATATGGGCTCGCTGGGACCACAGCATGCCTCGAAGTGCTGAGAGACTATC
ATCAAACCGACAGAGGATATGGCCTCGTCGGCTCCTACTCCCTCCTGGTGGAATACTTCTCCACTCTTCA
ACCCAGCAGAGCATATGGGCTCGCTGGGTCCATCAGAGATACAAGATCTCTCGACAGATCCTACCTGCAA
AGCACCAGAGGATATGGCCTCGGTGCCTCAGCATCTTCAGATGTGCTGTCACTGTCCAATCTTCAAGCCA
GCAGAGCATATGGGCTCGCTGGCTCCACTGTCATTACAGTGGACCTGATCTTCTCCAATCAAAGGAGCAG
AGGATATGGCCTCGCTCCCTCCGACTACATCAGGCTGGAAGTGACATCCATCATTCATCCCAGCAGAGCA
TATGGGCTCGCTGGGACCACAGCATGCCTCGAAGTGCT
