>Addgene plasmid #84444 | pSF4 TET CMV intron renilla 24xPP7 24xMS2 | addgene partial sequence | sequence record 167214 | EBV-rev 5'-GTGGTTTGTCCAAACTCATC-3'
TGTCTGGATCTCAAATCCCTCGGAAGCTGCGCCTGTCTTAGGTTGGAGTGATACATTTTTATCACTTTTA
CCCGTCTTTGGATTAGGCAGTAGCTCTGACGGCCCTCCTGTCTTAGGTTAGTGAAAAATGTCACTCTCTT
ACCCGTCATTGGCTGTCCAGCTTAGCTCGCAGGGGAGGTGGTCTGGATCCCGCGCGAAATCGATTGAAGA
TCTGGTATGTCCGATGTTGCGACGGCTGATGCTCGTCGCAGAAGAGTCGATAACGTAGAGGCAGTAGGAG
CGGCTGCCGTGATCGTGCAGCCGTTTGATGATAGTGTCTGAGGCATGCTGTGGACGCTCGCGTGATCGTC
GAGCGTTGAATGATGGATGTCCTGATGTAGTCGGAGCTCCAGCGCTGATGCTGCTGGAGTTTGATTGGAT
AAGACTGTAATGACAGTGGAGCGTGCCGTGATCGTGCACGCTTGAAGATTGGACAGTGATGAAGATGCTG
GGCGGCACGGCTGATGCTCGTGCCGTTTGTA
